>Addgene plasmid #47298 | TAL3579 | depositor partial sequence | sequence record 67385 | Insert sequence
ATGGACTACAAAGACCATGACGGTGATTATAAAGATCATGACATCGATTACAAGGATGACGATGACAAGA
TGGCCCCCAAGAAGAAGAGGAAGGTGGGCATTCACCGCGGGGTACCTATGGTGGACTTGAGGACACTCGG
TTATTCGCAACAGCAACAGGAGAAAATCAAGCCTAAGGTCAGGAGCACCGTCGCGCAACACCACGAGGCG
CTTGTGGGGCATGGCTTCACTCATGCGCATATTGTCGCGCTTTCACAGCACCCTGCGGCGCTTGGGACGG
TGGCTGTCAAATACCAAGATATGATTGCGGCCCTGCCCGAAGCCACGCACGAGGCAATTGTAGGGGTCGG
TAAACAGTGGTCGGGAGCGCGAGCACTTGAGGCGCTGCTGACTGTGGCGGGTGAGCTTAGGGGGCCTCCG
CTCCAGCTCGACACCGGGCAGCTGCTGAAGATCGCGAAGAGAGGGGGAGTAACAGCGGTAGAGGCAGTGC
ACGCCTGGCGCAATGCGCTCACCGGGGCCCCCTTGAACCTGACCCCAGACCAGGTAGTCGCAATCGCGTC
AAACGGAGGGGGAAAGCAAGCCCTGGAAACCGTGCAAAGGTTGTTGCCGGTCCTTTGTCAAGACCACGGC
CTTACACCGGAGCAAGTCGTGGCCATTGCAAGCAATGGGGGTGGCAAACAGGCTCTTGAGACGGTTCAGA
GACTTCTCCCAGTTCTCTGTCAAGCCCACGGGCTGACTCCCGATCAAGTTGTAGCGATTGCGAATAACAA
TGGAGGGAAACAAGCATTGGAGACTGTCCAACGGCTCCTTCCCGTGTTGTGTCAAGCCCACGGTTTGACG
CCTGCACAAGTGGTCGCCATCGCCAGCCATGATGGCGGTAAGCAGGCGCTGGAAACAGTACAGCGCCTGC
TGCCTGTACTGTGCCAGGATCATGGACTGACCCCAGACCAGGTAGTCGCAATCGCGTCGAACATTGGGGG
AAAGCAAGCCCTGGAAACCGTGCAAAGGTTGTTGCCGGTCCTTTGTCAAGACCACGGCCTTACACCGGAG
CAAGTCGTGGCCATTGCAAGCAATGGGGGTGGCAAACAGGCTCTTGAGACGGTTCAGAGACTTCTCCCAG
TTCTCTGTCAAGCCCACGGGCTGACTCCCGATCAAGTTGTAGCGATTGCGTCGCATGACGGAGGGAAACA
AGCATTGGAGACTGTCCAACGGCTCCTTCCCGTGTTGTGTCAAGCCCACGGTTTGACGCCTGCACAAGTG
GTCGCCATCGCCTCCAATATTGGCGGTAAGCAGGCGCTGGAAACAGTACAGCGCCTGCTGCCTGTACTGT
GCCAGGATCATGGACTGACCCCAGACCAGGTAGTCGCAATCGCGTCGAACATTGGGGGAAAGCAAGCCCT
GGAAACCGTGCAAAGGTTGTTGCCGGTCCTTTGTCAAGACCACGGCCTTACACCGGAGCAAGTCGTGGCC
ATTGCAAGCAATGGGGGTGGCAAACAGGCTCTTGAGACGGTTCAGAGACTTCTCCCAGTTCTCTGTCAAG
CCCACGGGCTGACTCCCGATCAAGTTGTAGCGATTGCGAATAACAATGGAGGGAAACAAGCATTGGAGAC
TGTCCAACGGCTCCTTCCCGTGTTGTGTCAAGCCCACGGTTTGACGCCTGCACAAGTGGTCGCCATCGCC
AGCCATGATGGCGGTAAGCAGGCGCTGGAAACAGTACAGCGCCTGCTGCCTGTACTGTGCCAGGATCATG
GACTGACCCCAGACCAGGTAGTCGCAATCGCGTCACATGACGGGGGAAAGCAAGCCCTGGAAACCGTGCA
AAGGTTGTTGCCGGTCCTTTGTCAAGACCACGGCCTTACACCGGAGCAAGTCGTGGCCATTGCAAATAAT
AACGGTGGCAAACAGGCTCTTGAGACGGTTCAGAGACTTCTCCCAGTTCTCTGTCAAGCCCACGGGCTGA
CACCCGAACAGGTGGTCGCCATTGCTAATAATAACGGAGGACGGCCAGCCTTGGAG
