>Addgene plasmid #47298 | TAL3579 | addgene partial sequence | sequence record 69116 | JDS-TALEN-F 5'-TAGGGGTCGGTAAACAGTGG-3'
GCGGGTGAGCTTAGGGGGCCTCCGCTCCAGCTCGACACCGGGCAGCTGCTGAAGATCGCGAAGAGAGGGG
GAGTAACAGCGGTAGAGGCAGTGCACGCCTGGCGCAATGCGCTCACCGGGGCCCCCTTGAACCTGACCCC
AGACCAGGTAGTCGCAATCGCGTCAAACGGAGGGGGAAAGCAAGCCCTGGAAACCGTGCAAAGGTTGTTG
CCGGTCCTTTGTCAAGACCACGGCCTTACACCGGAGCAAGTCGTGGCCATTGCAAGCAATGGGGGTGGCA
AACAGGCTCTTGAGACGGTTCAGAGACTTCTCCCAGTTCTCTGTCAAGCCCACGGGCTGACTCCCGATCA
AGTTGTAGCGATTGCGAATAACAATGGAGGGAAACAAGCATTGGAGACTGTCCAACGGCTCCTTCCCGTG
TTGTGTCAAGCCCACGGTTTGACGCCTGCACAAGTGGTCGCCATCGCCAGCCATGATGGCGGTAAGCAGG
CGCTGGAAACAGTACAGCGCCTGCTGCCTGTACTGTGCCAGGATCATGGACTGACCCCAGACCAGGTAGT
CGCAATCGCGTCGAACATTGGGGGAAAGCAAGCCCTGGAAACCGTGCAAAGGTTGTTGCCGGTCCTTTGT
CAAGACCACGGCCTTACACCGGAGCAAGTCGTGGCCATTGCAAGCAATGGGGGTGGCAAACAGGCTCTTG
AGACGGTTCAGAGACTTCTCCCAGTTCTCTGTCAAGCCCACGGGCTGACTCCCGATCAAGTTGTAGCGAT
TGCGTC
