[The description below was written by a language model from this plasmid's Addgene catalogue record.]
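Description:
TAL3579 is a TALEN expression plasmid built on the JDS74 backbone, a vector catalogued as both mammalian expression and T7. It encodes the "right" monomer of a nuclease pair designed against the zebrafish (D. rerio) TIMM22 gene, one of a community set of zebrafish-targeting TALENs. The plasmid is maintained in E. coli as a high-copy construct under ampicillin selection. The record does not name the replication origin, and no feature table is provided.

The insert is a roughly 1.2 kb array of TAL effector repeats. It was placed into the roughly 6.4 kb backbone through BsmBI sites that were destroyed during cloning, as is typical of type IIS assembly, which leaves a seamless in-frame junction. The backbone supplies the flanking parts of the fusion protein: an N-terminal 3X Flag tag for detection and a C-terminal wild-type FokI cleavage domain. The repeat array determines DNA-binding specificity, and the depositor specifies a 16-nucleotide target half-site in TIMM22. Because FokI cuts only as a dimer, this construct is meant to be used with the matching "left" TALEN, which binds the opposite strand. The resulting double-strand break falls in the spacer between the two sites, and its error-prone repair can yield indel mutations that disrupt the gene.

Transcription is driven by the CMV promoter for direct expression in cultured cells. The T7 designation indicates that a T7 promoter is also available for in vitro transcription of TALEN mRNA, the form usually injected into zebrafish embryos, which fits the associated work on targeted gene disruption in somatic zebrafish cells. The depositor advises confirming the plasmid by diagnostic restriction digest before use, a sensible precaution for constructs carrying highly repetitive TAL arrays.
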