Addgene plasmid #47298: TAL3579
Depositing lab: Keith Joung. Publication: Targeted gene disruption in somatic zebrafish cells using engineered TALENs. Sander JD, Cade L, Khayter C, Reyon D, Peterson RT, Joung JK, Yeh JR. Nat Biotechnol. 2011 Aug 5;29(8):697-8. doi: 10.1038/nbt.1934. PubMed 21822241.
Backbone
  Vector backbone: JDS74
  Backbone manufacturer: Addgene plasmid #32288
  Backbone size w/o insert (bp): 6447
  Vector type: Mammalian Expression ; T7
Growth in bacteria
  Bacterial resistance: Ampicillin, 100 μg/mL
  Growth temperature: 37°C
  Growth strain: XL1 Blue
  Copy number: High Copy
Gene/Insert
  Gene/Insert name: ZebrafishCommunity-TIMM22-right (alt name: TIMM22)
  Species: D. rerio (zebrafish)
  Insert size (bp): 1226
  Promoter: CMV
  Tag / fusion protein: 3X Flag (N terminal on backbone); WT FOKI (C terminal on backbone)
  Cloning method: Restriction Enzyme; 5′ cloning site BsmBI (destroyed during cloning); 3′ cloning site BsmBI (destroyed during cloning)
  Sequencing primers: 5′ CMV-F; 3′ BGH-rev
Terms and licenses: Academic/Nonprofit Terms; Industry Terms: Not Available to Industry
Depositor comments: Target binding site: TTTGCATCAATGCCGG It is strongly recommended that users perform a diagnostic digest to verify this plasmid prior to use. For example, a double digest of the plasmid with BamHI and KpnI should result in two bands at 2.3kb and 5.8kb.
How to cite: TAL3579 was a gift from Keith Joung (Addgene plasmid # 47298 ; http://n2t.net/addgene:47298 ; RRID:Addgene_47298)
